>Addgene plasmid #172443 | Stargazin-mCherry-FRB | addgene full sequence | sequence record 339424 | Addgene NGS Result
TAGTTATTAATAGTAATCAATTACGGGGTCATTAGTTCATAGCCCATATATGGAGTTCCGCGTTACATAA
CTTACGGTAAATGGCCCGCCTGGCTGACCGCCCAACGACCCCCGCCCATTGACGTCAATAATGACGTATG
TTCCCATAGTAACGCCAATAGGGACTTTCCATTGACGTCAATGGGTGGAGTATTTACGGTAAACTGCCCA
CTTGGCAGTACATCAAGTGTATCATATGCCAAGTACGCCCCCTATTGACGTCAATGACGGTAAATGGCCC
GCCTGGCATTATGCCCAGTACATGACCTTATGGGACTTTCCTACTTGGCAGTACATCTACGTATTAGTCA
TCGCTATTACCATGGTGATGCGGTTTTGGCAGTACATCAATGGGCGTGGATAGCGGTTTGACTCACGGGG
ATTTCCAAGTCTCCACCCCATTGACGTCAATGGGAGTTTGTTTTGGCACCAAAATCAACGGGACTTTCCA
AAATGTCGTAACAACTCCGCCCCATTGACGCAAATGGGCGGTAGGCGTGTACGGTGGGAGGTCTATATAA
GCAGAGCTGGTTTAGTGAACCGTCAGATCCGCTAGCATGGGGCTGTTTGATCGAGGTGTTCAAATGCTTT
TAACCACCGTTGGTGCTTTCGCTGCCTTCAGCTTGATGACCATCGCTGTGGGAACCGACTATTGGCTGTA
CTCCAGAGGGGTTTGCAAGACCAAAAGTGTCAGTGAGAATGAAACCAGCAAGAAGAACGAGGAAGTTATG
ACCCATTCCGGATTATGGAGAACCTGCTGCCTCGAAGGGAACTTCAAAGGTCTGTGCAAGCAAATCGACC
ACTTTCCGGAAGACGCGGACTACGAAGCTGACACCGCAGAGTATTTCCTCCGGGCCGTGAGGGCCTCGAG
TATCTTCCCGATCCTGAGTGTGATCCTGCTTTTCATGGGTGGCCTCTGCATCGCAGCCAGCGAGTTCTAC
AAACCGGTGAACTGCAGGAAGAGCTCGAAGAATTCGAAAAGCTTGACACGCCACAACATCATCCTGAGTG
CTGGCATCTTCTTCGTGTCTGCAGGTCTTAGTAATATCATCGGGATCATCGTGTATATATCAGCCAATGC
TGGAGACCCCTCCAAGAGTGACTCCAAAAAGAACAGCTACTCCTACGGCTGGTCCTTCTACTTCGGGGCC
CTGTCCTTCATCATCGCCGAGATGGTCGGGGTGCTGGCCGTGCACATGTTTATCGACCGCCACAAACAGC
TGCGGGCCACGGCCCGCGCCACCGACTACCTCCAGGCCTCCGCCATCACCCGCATCCCCAGCTACCGCTA
CCGCTACCAGCGCCGCAGCCGCTCCAGCTCGCGCTCCACCGAGCCCTCTCACTCCAGAGACGCCTCGCCC
GTGGGCGTGAAGGGCTTCAACACCCTGCCGTCCACGGAGATCTCCATGTACACCCTCAGTAGGGACCCCC
TGAAGGCTGCCACCACGCCCACCGCCACCTACAACTCGGACAGGGATAACAGCTTTCTCCAGGTCCACAA
CTGTATCCAGAAGGACAGCAAGGACTCTCTCCACGCCAACACAGCCAACCGCCGGACCACGCCCGTAAAG
GATCCACCGGTCGCCACCATGGTGAGCAAGGGCGAGGAGGATAACATGGCCATCATCAAGGAGTTCATGC
GCTTCAAGGTGCACATGGAGGGCTCCGTGAACGGCCACGAGTTCGAGATCGAGGGCGAGGGCGAGGGCCG
CCCCTACGAGGGCACCCAGACCGCCAAGCTGAAGGTGACCAAGGGTGGCCCCCTGCCCTTCGCCTGGGAC
ATCCTGTCCCCTCAGTTCATGTACGGCTCCAAGGCCTACGTGAAGCACCCCGCCGACATCCCCGACTACT
TGAAGCTGTCCTTCCCCGAGGGCTTCAAGTGGGAGCGCGTGATGAACTTCGAGGACGGCGGCGTGGTGAC
CGTGACCCAGGACTCCTCCCTGCAGGACGGCGAGTTCATCTACAAGGTGAAGCTGCGCGGCACCAACTTC
CCCTCCGACGGCCCCGTAATGCAGAAGAAGACCATGGGCTGGGAGGCCTCCTCCGAGCGGATGTACCCCG
AGGACGGCGCCCTGAAGGGCGAGATCAAGCAGAGGCTGAAGCTGAAGGACGGCGGCCACTACGACGCTGA
GGTCAAGACCACCTACAAGGCCAAGAAGCCCGTGCAGCTGCCCGGCGCCTACAACGTCAACATCAAGTTG
GACATCACCTCCCACAACGAGGACTACACCATCGTGGAACAGTACGAACGCGCCGAGGGCCGCCACTCCA
CCGGCGGCATGGACGAGCTGTACACTTACCCCTACGACGTGCCCGACTACGCAGGCTCCGCACGAGTGGC
CATCCTCTGGCAT
[270 nt withheld, positions 2394-2663]
GCCGGCTGATAATCTAGATCATAATCAGCCATACCACATTTGTAGAGGTTTTACTTGCTTTAAAAAACCT
CCCACACCTCCCCCTGAACCTGAAACATAAAATGAATGCAATTGTTGTTGTTAACTTGTTTATTGCAGCT
TATAATGGTTACAAATAAAGCAATAGCATCACAAATTTCACAAATAAAGCATTTTTTTCACTGCATTCTA
GTTGTGGTTTGTCCAAACTCATCAATGTATCTTAAGGCGTAAATTGTAAGCGTTAATATTTTGTTAAAAT
TCGCGTTAAATTTTTGTTAAATCAGCTCATTTTTTAACCAATAGGCCGAAATCGGCAAAATCCCTTATAA
ATCAAAAGAATAGACCGAGATAGGGT
[37 nt withheld, positions 3040-3076]
AAAGAACGTGGACTCCAACGTCAAAGG
[49 nt withheld, positions 3104-3152]
T
[91 nt withheld, positions 3154-3244]
G
[124 nt withheld, positions 3246-3369]
CAGGTGGCACTTTTCGGGGAAATGTGCGCGGAACCCCTATTTGTTTATTTTTCTAAATACATTCAAATAT
GTATCCGCTCATGAGACAATAACCCTGATAAATGCTTCAATAATATTGAAAAAGGAAGAGTCCTGAGGCG
GAAAGAACCAGCTGTGGAATGTGTGTCAGTTAGGGTGTGGAAAGTCCCCAGGCTCCCCAGCAGGCAGAAG
TATGCAAAGCATGCATCTCAATTAGTCAGCAACCAGGTGTGGAAAGTCCCCAGGCTCCCCAGCAGGCAGA
AGTATGCAAAGCATGCATCTCAATTAGTCAGCAACCATAGTCCCGCCCCTAACTCCGCCCATCCCGCCCC
TAACTCCGCCCAGTTCCGCCCATTCTCCGCCCCATGGCTGACTAATTTTTTTTATTTATGCAGAGGCCGA
GGCCGCCTCGGCCTCTGAGCTATTCCAGAAGTAGTGAGGAGGCTTTTTTGGAGGCCTAGGCTTTTGCAAA
GATCGATCAAGAGACAGGATGAGGATCGTTTCGCATGATTGAACAAGATGGATTGCACGCAGGTTCTCCG
GCCGCTTGGGTGGAGAGGCTATTCGGCTATGACTGGGCACAACAGACAATCGGCTGCTCTGATGCCGCCG
TGTTCCGGCTGTCAGCGCAGGGGCGCCCGGTTCTTTTTGTCAAGACCGACCTGTCCGGTGCCCTGAATGA
ACTGCAAGACGAGGCAGCGCGGCTATCGTGGCTGGCCACGACGGGCGTTCCTTGCGCAGCTGTGCTCGAC
GTTGTCACTGAAGCGGGAAGGGACTGGCTGCTATTGGGCGAAGTGCCGGGGCAGGATCTCCTGTCATCTC
ACCTTGCTCCTGCCGAGAAAGTATCCATCATGGCTGATGCAATGCGGCGGCTGCATACGCTTGATCCGGC
TACCTGCCCATTCGACCACCAAGCGAAACATCGCATCGAGCGAGCACGTACTCGGATGGAAGCCGGTCTT
GTCGATCAGGATGATCTGGACGAAGAGCATCAGGGGCTCGCGCCAGCCGAACTGTTCGCCAGGCTCAAGG
CGAGCATGCCCGACGGCGAGGATCTCGTCGTGACCCATGGCGATGCCTGCTTGCCGAATATCATGGTGGA
AAATGGCCGCTTTTCTGGATTCATCGACTGTGGCCGGCTGGGTGTGGCGGACCGCTATCAGGACATAGCG
TTGGCTACCCGTGATATTGCTGAAGAGCTTGGCGGCGAATGGGCTGACCGCTTCCTCGTGCTTTACGGTA
TCGCCGCTCCCGATTCGCAGCGCATCGCCTTCTATCGCCTTCTTGACGAGTTCTTCTGAGCGGGACTCTG
GGGTTCGAAATGACCGACCAAGCGACGCCCAACCTGCCATCACGAGATTTCGATTCCACCGCCGCCTTCT
ATGAAAGGTTGGGCTTCGGAATCGTTTTCCGGGACGCCGGCTGGATGATCCTCCAGCGCGGGGATCTCAT
GCTGGAGTTCTTCGCCCACCCTAGGGGGAGGCTAACTGAAACACGGAAGGAGACAATACCGGAAGGAACC
CGCGCTATGACGGCAATAAAAAGACAGAATAAAACGCACGGTGTTGGGTCGTTTGTTCATAAACGCGGGG
TTCGGTCCCAGGGCTGGCACTCTGTCGATACCCCACCGAGACCCCATTGGGGCCAATACGCCCGCGTTTC
TTCCTTTTCCCCACCCCACCCCCCAAGTTCGGGTGAAGGCCCAGGGCTCGCAGCCAACGTCGGGGCGGCA
GGCCCTGCCATAGCCTCAGGTTACTCATATATACTTTAGATTGATTTAAAACTTCATTTTTAATTTAAAA
GGATCTAGGTGAAGATCCTTTTTGATAATCTCATGACCAAAATCCCTTAACGTGAGTTTTCGTTCCACTG
AGCGTCAGACCCCGTAGAAAAGATCAAAGGATCTTCTTGAGATCCTTTTTTTCTGCGCGTAATCTGCTGC
TTGCAAACAAAAAAACCACCGCTACCAGCGGTGGTTTGTTTGCCGGATCAAGAGCTACCAACTCTTTTTC
CGAAGGTAACTGGCTTCAGCAGAGCGCAGATACCAAATACTGTTCTTCTAGTGTAGCCGTAGTTAGGCCA
CCACTTCAAGAACTCTGTAGCACCGCCTACATACCTCGCTCTGCTAATCCTGTTACCAGTGGCTGCTGCC
AGTGGCGATAAGTCGTGTCTTACCGGGTTGGACTCAAGACGATAGTTACCGGATAAGGCGCAGCGGTCGG
GCTGAACGGGGGGTTCGTGCACACAGCCCAGCTTGGAGCGAACGACCTACACCGAACTGAGATACCTACA
GCGTGAGCTATGAGAAAGCGCCACGCTTCCCGAAGGGAGAAAGGCGGACAGGTATCCGGTAAGCGGCAGG
GTCGGAACAGGAGAGCGCACGAGGGAGCTTCCAGGGGGAAACGCCTGGTATCTTTATAGTCCTGTCGGGT
TTCGCCACCTCTGACTTGAGCGTCGATTTTTGTGATGCTCGTCAGGGGGGCGGAGCCTATGGAAAAACGC
CAGCAACGCGGCCTTTTTACGGTTCCTGGCCTTTTGCTGGCCTTTTGCTCACATGTTCTTTCCTGCGTTA
TCCCCTGATTCTGTGGATAACCGTATTACCGCCATGCAT
Features (pLannotate 1.2.2; 15 found; start..end, strand, type, name):
     61..364     +  enhancer       CMV enhancer: human cytomegalovirus immediate early enhancer
    365..568     +  promoter       CMV promoter: human cytomegalovirus (CMV) immediate early promoter
    597..1607    +  CDS            Cacng2: CCG2_MOUSE - Also known as Stg. Experimental evidence at protein level: Swiss-Prot protein existence level 1. Regulates the trafficking and gating properties of AMPA- selective glutamate receptors (AMPARs). Promotes their targeting to the cell membrane and synapses and modulates their gating properties by slowing their rates of activation, deactivation and desensitization. Does not show subunit-specific AMPA receptor regulation and regulates all AMPAR subunits. Thought to stabilize the calcium channel in an inactivated (closed) state (By similarity). From Mus musculus (Mouse).
   1629..2333    +  CDS            mCherry: mCherry is a basic (constitutively fluorescent) red fluorescent protein published in 2004, derived from Discosoma sp.. It is reported to be a very rapidly-maturing monomer with low acid sensitivity.
   2382..2660    +  CDS            FRB (sequence partly withheld): FKBP-rapamycin binding domain of human FRAP
   2680..2763    +  CDS            large T antigen (fragment): large T antigen from SV40 (simian virus 40)
   2786..2907    +  polyA_signal   SV40 poly(A) signal: SV40 polyadenylation signal
   2941..3369    -  rep_origin     f1 ori (sequence partly withheld): f1 bacteriophage origin of replication; arrow indicates direction of (+) strand synthesis
   3396..3500    +  promoter       AmpR promoter: bla
   3502..3859    +  promoter       SV40 promoter: SV40 enhancer and early promoter
   3894..4688    +  CDS            NeoR/KanR: aminoglycoside phosphotransferase from Tn5; aph(3')-II (or nptII); confers resistance to neomycin, kanamycin, and G418 (Geneticin®)
   4709..4861    +  CDS            ble (fragment): BLE_KLEPN - Experimental evidence at protein level: Swiss-Prot protein existence level 1. Binding protein with a strong affinity to the bleomycin family of antibiotics. Binds to CL990; an antimitotic-antibiotic compound. From Klebsiella pneumoniae.
   4920..4967    +  polyA_signal   HSV TK poly(A) signal: herpes simplex virus thymidine kinase polyadenylation signal (Cole and Stacy, 1985)
   5058..5074    -  polyA_signal   bGH poly(A) signal (fragment): bovine growth hormone polyadenylation signal
   5296..5884    +  rep_origin     ori: high-copy-number ColE1/pMB1/pBR322/pUC origin of replication
