[The description below was written by a language model from this plasmid's Addgene catalogue record and pLannotate feature annotations shown in this document.]
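Description:
Stargazin-mCherry-FRB is a mammalian expression plasmid built on the pmCherry-C1 backbone, about 6 kb in size. It carries the high-copy ColE1/pUC-type origin for propagation in E. coli, along with an f1 phage origin. A single NeoR/KanR (Tn5 aminoglycoside phosphotransferase) cassette provides selection in both hosts: a bacterial bla-type promoter drives it for kanamycin resistance in bacteria, while the adjacent SV40 enhancer/early promoter and HSV TK polyadenylation signal allow G418 selection of transfected mammalian cells. The short large T antigen, ble and bGH poly(A) matches in the automated annotation are fragments and appear to be backbone remnants rather than functional parts.

The payload is a single fusion open reading frame under the human CMV immediate-early enhancer and promoter, terminated by the SV40 poly(A) signal. Mouse Cacng2, encoding stargazin, was inserted between NheI and BamHI sites upstream of the fluorescent protein, so the tag lies at the C terminus of stargazin. The tag consists of mCherry, an HA epitope (stated in the catalogue record but not separately annotated in the feature table, presumably in the gap between mCherry and FRB), and FRB, the FKBP-rapamycin binding domain of human FRAP/mTOR. Stargazin is a transmembrane AMPA receptor regulatory protein, used here as a plasma membrane protein. mCherry allows its localisation to be followed by red fluorescence. FRB dimerises with FKBP-tagged partners when rapamycin is added, so the construct is suited to serve as a plasma membrane anchor in chemically induced heterodimerisation or relocalisation experiments. The associated study concerns endomembranes and chromosome missegregation, but the record does not detail the specific FKBP partner used.
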