Addgene plasmid #172443: Stargazin-mCherry-FRB
Purpose: Expression of plasma membrane protein Stargazin tagged with mCherry-FRB
Depositing lab: Stephen Royle. Publication: Endomembranes promote chromosome missegregation by ensheathing misaligned chromosomes. Ferrandiz N, Downie L, Starling GP, Royle SJ. J Cell Biol. 2022 Jun 6;221(6). pii: 213189. doi: 10.1083/jcb.202203021. Epub 2022 Apr 29. PubMed 35486148.
Backbone
  Vector backbone: pmCherry-C1
  Modifications to backbone: Tag is mCherry-HA-FRB
  Vector type: Mammalian Expression
  Selectable markers: Neomycin (select with G418)
Growth in bacteria
  Bacterial resistance: Kanamycin, 50 μg/mL
  Growth temperature: 37°C
  Growth strain: DH5alpha
  Copy number: High Copy
Gene/Insert
  Gene/Insert name: Cacng2
  Species: M. musculus (mouse)
  Entrez Gene: Cacng2 (a.k.a. B230105C07Rik, B930041E13Rik, stargazer, stargazin, stg, wag, waggler)
  Promoter: CMV
  Tag / fusion protein: mCherry-HA-FRB (C terminal on backbone)
  Cloning method: Restriction Enzyme; 5′ cloning site NheI (not destroyed); 3′ cloning site BamHI (not destroyed)
  Sequencing primers: 5′ CMV-F
Resource information
  A portion of this plasmid was derived from a plasmid made by: Addgene plasmid 80406
Terms and licenses: Academic/Nonprofit Terms; Industry Terms: Not Available to Industry
Depositor comments: Read the preprint on bioRxiv: https://www.biorxiv.org/content/10.1101/2021.04.23.441091v3.
How to cite: Stargazin-mCherry-FRB was a gift from Stephen Royle (Addgene plasmid # 172443 ; http://n2t.net/addgene:172443 ; RRID:Addgene_172443)
